>Addgene plasmid #49022 | pICXC3H | depositor full sequence | sequence record 71978 | pICXC3H sequence 5050 bps
AGATCTAACATCCAAAGACGAAAGGTTGAATGAAACCTTTTTGCCATCCGACATCCACAGGTCCATTCTC
ACACATAAGTGCCAAACGCAACAGGAGGGGATACACTAGCAGCAGACCGTTGCAAACGCAGGACCTCCAC
TCCTCTTCTCCTCAACACCCACTTTTGCCATCGAAAAACCAGCCCAGTTATTGGGCTTGATTGGAGCTCG
CTCATTCCAATTCCTTCTATTAGGCTACTAACACCATGACTTTATTAGCCTGTCTATCCTGGCCCCCCTG
GCGAGGTTCATGTTTGTTTATTTCCGAATGCAACAAGCTCCGCATTACACCCGAACATCACTCCAGATGA
GGGCTTTCTGAGTGTGGGGTCAAATAGTTTCATGTTCCCCAAATGGCCCAAAACTGACAGTTTAAACGCT
GTCTTGGAACCTAATATGACAAAAGCGTGATCTCATCCAAGATGAACTAAGTTTGGTTCGTTGAAATGCT
AACGGCCAGTTGGTCAAAAAGAAACTTCCAAAAGTCGGCATACCGTTTGTCTTGTTTGGTATTGATTGAC
GAATGCTCAAAAATAATCTCATTAATGCTTAGCGCAGTCTCTCTATCGCTTCTGAACCCCGGTGCACCTG
TGCCGAAACGCAAATGGGGAAACACCCGCTTTTTGGATGATTATGCATTGTCTCCACATTGTATGCTTCC
AAGATTCTGGTGGGAATACTGCTGATAGCCTAACGTTCATGATCAAAATTTAACTGTTCTAACCCCTACT
TGACAGCAATATATAAACAGAAGGAAGCTGCCCTGTCTTAAACCTTTTTTTTTATCATCATTATTAGCTT
ACTTTCATAATTGCGACTGGTTCCAATTGACAAGCTTTTGATTTTAACGACTTTTAACGACAACTTGAGA
AGATCAAAAAACAACTAATTATTCGAAACGAGGAATTCACGTGGCCCAGCCGGCCGTCTCGGATCGGTAC
CTTAACCATGAGTTGAAGAGCGACCTGCAGACTGGCTGTGTATAAGGGAGCCTGACATTTATATTCCCCA
GAACATCAGGTTAATGGCGTTTTTGATGTCATTTTCGCGGTGGCTGAGATCAGCCACTTCTTCCCCGATA
ACGGAGACCGGCACACTGGCCATATCGGTGGTCATCATGCGCCAGCTTTCATCCCCGATATGCACCACCG
GGTAAAGTTCACGGGAGACTTTATCTGACAGCAGACGTGCACTGGCCAGGGGGATCACCATCCGTCGCCC
GGGCGTGTCAATAATATCACTCTGTACATCCACAAACAGACGATAACGGCTCTCTCTTTTATAGGTGTAA
ACCTTAAACTGCATTTCACCAGCCCCTGTTCTCGTCAGCAAAAGAGCCGTTCATTTCAATAAACCGGGCG
ACCTCAGCCATCCCTTCCTGATTTTCCGCTTTCCAGCGTTCGGCACGCAGACGACGGGCTTCATTCTGCA
TGGTTGTGCTTACCAGACCGGAGATATTGACATCATATATGCCTTGAGCAACTGATAGCTGTCGCTGTCA
ACTGTCACTGTAATACGCTGCTTCATAGCATACCTCTTTTTGACATACTTCGGGTATACATATCAGTATA
TATTCTTATACCGCAAAAATCAGCGCGCAAATACGCATACTGTTATCTGGCTTTTAGTAAGCCGGATCCA
CGCGTTTACGCCCCGCCCTGCCACTCATCGCAGTACTGTTGTAATTCATTAAGCATTCTGCCGACATGGA
AGCCATCACAAACGGCATGATGAACCTGAATCGCCAGCGGCATCAGCACCTTGTCGCCTTGCGTATAATA
TTTGCCCATGGTGAAAACGGGGGCGAAGAAGTTGTCCATATTGGCCACGTTTAAATCAAAACTGGTGAAA
CTCACCCAGGGATTGGCTGAGACGAAAAACATATTCTCAATAAACCCTTTAGGGAAATAGGCCAGGTTTT
CACCGTAACACGCCACATCTTGCGAATATATGTGTAGAAACTGCCGGAAATCGTCGTGGTATTCACTCCA
GAGCGATGAAAACGTTTCAGTTTGCTCATGGAAAACGGTGTAACAAGGGTGAACACTATCCCATATCACC
AGCTCACCGTCTTTCATTGCCATACGGAATTCCGGATGAGCATTCATCAGGCGGGCAAGAATGTGAATAA
AGGCCGGATAAAACTTGTGCTTATTTTTCTTTACGGTCTTTAAAAAGGCCGTAATATCCAGCTGAACGGT
CTGGTTATAGGTACATTGAGCAACTGACTGAAATGCCTCAAAATGTTCTTTACGATGCCATTGGGATATA
TCAACGGTGGTATATCCAGTGATTTTTTTCTCCATTTTAGCTTCCTTAGCTCCTGAAAATCTCGACGGAT
CCTAACTCAAAATCCACACATTATACGAGCCGGAAGCATAAAGTGTAAAGCCTGGGGTGCCTAATGCGGC
CGCCATAGTGACTGGATATGTTGTGTTTTACAGTATTATGTAGTCTGTTTTTTATGCAAAATCTAATTTA
ATATATTGATATTTATATCATTTTACGTTTCTCGTTCAGCTTTTTTGTACAAACTTGTGATATCGAATTC
GCTAGCTACCTTTCTCTTCTTTTTTGGATCTACCTTTCTCTTCTTTTTTGGGGATCCACTAGTTCAGCTC
TTCTGCATTAGAAGTTTTGTTTCAAGGTCCACACCATCATCATCACCATCATCATCATCATTAATAATCT
AGAACAAAAACTCATCTCAGAAGAGGATCTGAATAGCGCCGTCGACCATCATCATCATCATCATTGAGTT
TGTAGCCTTAGACATGACTGTTCCTCAGTTCAAGTTGGGCACTTACGAGAAGACCGGTCTTGCTAGATTC
TAATCAAGAGGATGTCAGAATGCCATTTGCCTGAGAGATGCAGGCTTCATTTTTGATACTTTTTTATTTG
TAACCTATATAGTATAGGATTTTTTTTGTCATTTTGTTTCTTCTCGTACGAGCTTGCTCCTGATCAGCCT
ATCTCGCAGCTGATGAATATCTTGTGGTAGGGGTTTGGGAAAATCATTCGAGTTTGATGTTTTTCTTGGT
ATTTCCCACTCCTCTTCAGAGTACAGAAGATTAAGTGAGACCTTCGTTTGTGCGGATCCCCCACACACCA
TAGCTTCAAAATGTTTCTACTCCTTTTTTACTCTTCCAGATTTTCTCGGACTCCGCGCATCGCCGTACCA
CTTCAAAACACCCAAGCACAGCATACTAAATTTTCCCTCTTTCTTCCTCTAGGGTGTCGTTAATTACCCG
TACTAAAGGTTTGGAAAAGAAAAAAGAGACCGCCTCGTTTCTTTTTCTTCGTCGAAAAAGGCAATAAAAA
TTTTTATCACGTTTCTTTTTCTTGAAATTTTTTTTTTTAGTTTTTTTCTCTTTCAGTGACCTCCATTGAT
ATTTAAGTTAATAAACGGTCTTCAATTTCTCAAGTTTCAGTTTCATTTTTCTTGTTCTATTACAACTTTT
TTTACTTCTTGTTCATTAGAAAGAAAGCATAGCAATCTAATCTAAGGGGCGGTGTTGACAATTAATCATC
GGCATAGTATATCGGCATAGTATAATACGACAAGGTGAGGAACTAAACCATGGCCAAGTTGACCAGTGCC
GTTCCGGTGCTCACCGCGCGCGACGTCGCCGGAGCGGTCGAGTTCTGGACCGACCGGCTCGGGTTCTCCC
GGGACTTCGTGGAGGACGACTTCGCCGGTGTGGTCCGGGACGACGTGACCCTGTTCATCAGCGCGGTCCA
GGACCAGGTGGTGCCGGACAACACCCTGGCCTGGGTGTGGGTGCGCGGCCTGGACGAGCTGTACGCCGAG
TGGTCGGAGGTCGTGTCCACGAACTTCCGGGACGCCTCCGGGCCGGCCATGACCGAGATCGGCGAGCAGC
CGTGGGGGCGGGAGTTCGCCCTGCGCGACCCGGCCGGCAACTGCGTGCACTTCGTGGCCGAGGAGCAGGA
CTGACACGTCCGACGGCGGCCCACGGGTCCCAGGCCTCGGAGATCCGTCCCCCTTTTCCTTTGTCGATAT
CATGTAATTAGTTATGTCACGCTTACATTCACGCCCTCCCCCCACATCCGCTCTAACCGAAAAGGAAGGA
GTTAGACAACCTGAAGTCTAGGTCCCTATTTATTTTTTTATAGTTATGTTAGTATTAAGAACGTTATTTA
TATTTCAAATTTTTCTTTTTTTTCTGTACAGACGCGTGTACGCATGTAACATTATACTGAAAACCTTGCT
TGAGAAGGTTTTGGGACGCTCGAAGGCTTTAATTTGCAAGCTGGAGACCAACATGTGAGCAAAAGGCCAG
CAAAAGGCCAGGAACCGTAAAAAGGCCGCGTTGCTGGCGTTTTTCCATAGGCTCCGCCCCCCTGACGAGC
ATCACAAAAATCGACGCTCAAGTCAGAGGTGGCGAAACCCGACAGGACTATAAAGATACCAGGCGTTTCC
CCCTGGAAGCTCCCTCGTGCGCTCTCCTGTTCCGACCCTGCCGCTTACCGGATACCTGTCCGCCTTTCTC
CCTTCGGGAAGCGTGGCGCTTTCTCAATGCTCACGCTGTAGGTATCTCAGTTCGGTGTAGGTCGTTCGCT
CCAAGCTGGGCTGTGTGCACGAACCCCCCGTTCAGCCCGACCGCTGCGCCTTATCCGGTAACTATCGTCT
TGAGTCCAACCCGGTAAGACACGACTTATCGCCACTGGCAGCAGCCACTGGTAACAGGATTAGCAGAGCG
AGGTATGTAGGCGGTGCTACAGAGTTCTTGAAGTGGTGGCCTAACTACGGCTACACTAGAAGGACAGTAT
TTGGTATCTGCGCTCTGCTGAAGCCAGTTACCTTCGGAAAAAGAGTTGGTAGCTCTTGATCCGGCAAACA
AACCACCGCTGGTAGCGGTGGTTTTTTTGTTTGCAAGCAGCAGATTACGCGCAGAAAAAAAGGATCTCAA
GAAGATCCTTTGATCTTTTCTACGGGGTCTGACGCTCAGTGGAACGAAAACTCACGTTAAGGGATTTTGG
TCATGAGATC
Features (pLannotate 1.2.2; 17 found; start..end, strand, type, name):
      2..940     +  promoter       AOX1 promoter: Pichia pastoris AOX1; inducible promoter, regulated by methanol
   1042..1344    -  CDS            ccdB: CCDB_ECOLI - Also known as G, letB, letD. Experimental evidence at protein level: Swiss-Prot protein existence level 1. Toxic component of a type II toxin-antitoxin (TA) system, functioning in plasmid maintainence. Responsible for the post- segregational killing (PSK) of plasmid-free cells, also referred to as a plasmid addiction system. Half-life of over 2 hours. Cell killing by CcdB is accompanied by filamentation, defects in chromosome and plasmid segregation, defects in cell division, formation of anucleate cells, decreased DNA synthesis and plasmid loss. Interferes with the activity of DN
   1349..1507    -  CDS            ccdA (fragment): CCDA_ECO57 - Also known as H, letA. Experimental evidence at protein level: Swiss-Prot protein existence level 1. Antitoxin component of a type II toxin-antitoxin (TA) system which inhibits the post-segregational killing (PSK) of plasmid-free cells, also referred to as a plasmid addiction system. Binds to and blocks the activity of CcdB; will also remove bound CcdB protein from the CcdB-GyrA complex by forming a CcdA-CcdB complex, a process termed rejuvenation. Functions as a transcriptional corepressor for the ccdAB operon, repression also requires CcdB (By similarity). From Escherichia coli
   1686..2345    -  CDS            CmR: chloramphenicol acetyltransferase; cat; confers resistance to chloramphenicol
   2346..2375    -  promoter       cat promoter (fragment): promoter of the E. coli cat gene encoding chloramphenicol acetyltransferase
   2399..2429    -  promoter       lac UV5 promoter: E. coli lac promoter with an "up" mutation
   2454..2578    -  protein_bind   attR1: mutant version of attR; recombination site for the Gateway® LR reaction LR Clonase™
   2597..2617    -  CDS            SV40 NLS: nuclear localization signal of SV40 (simian virus 40) large T antigen
   2621..2641    -  CDS            SV40 NLS: nuclear localization signal of SV40 (simian virus 40) large T antigen
   2777..2794    +  CDS            capTEV™ (fragment): composite tag for in vivo biotinylation, TEV protease cleavage, and 6xHis tagging
   2805..2870    +  CDS            AOX1 (fragment): ALOX1_KOMPC - Experimental evidence at protein level: Swiss-Prot protein existence level 1. Major isoform of alcohol oxidase, which catalyzes the oxidation of methanol to formaldehyde and hydrogen peroxide, the first step in the methanol utilization pathway of methylotrophic yeasts. From Komagataella phaffii (strain ATCC 76273 / CBS 7435 / CECT 11047 / NRRL Y-11430 / Wegner 21-1) (Yeast) (Pichia pastoris).
   2874..3120    +  terminator     AOX1 terminator: Pichia pastoris AOX1; transcription terminator for AOX1
   3135..3546    +  promoter       TEF1 promoter: S. cerevisiae TEF1; promoter for EF-1α
   3554..3601    +  promoter       EM7 promoter: synthetic bacterial promoter&nbsp
   3620..3994    +  CDS            BleoR: antibiotic-binding protein; Sh ble from Streptoalloteichus hindustanus; confers resistance to bleomycin, phleomycin, and Zeocin™
   4060..4307    +  terminator     CYC1 terminator: S. cerevisiae CYC1; transcription terminator for CYC1
   4382..4970    -  rep_origin     ori: high-copy-number ColE1/pMB1/pBR322/pUC origin of replication
