[The description below was written by a language model from this plasmid's Addgene catalogue record and pLannotate feature annotations shown in this document.]
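Description:
pICXC3H is an empty-backbone yeast expression vector for Pichia pastoris, derived from Invitrogen's pPICZ and adapted for FX (fragment exchange) cloning. The 5,050 bp plasmid replicates in E. coli from a ColE1/pUC-type origin, although the catalogue lists it as low copy. It carries a single dual-host selection cassette: the Sh ble (BleoR) gene, driven by the S. cerevisiae TEF1 promoter for expression in yeast and by the synthetic EM7 promoter for expression in bacteria, and followed by the CYC1 terminator. This confers Zeocin resistance in both organisms.

The expression unit runs from the methanol-inducible AOX1 promoter to the AOX1 terminator. Between them, in reverse orientation, sits a counterselection stuffer containing the ccdB gyrase toxin gene, a ccdA fragment and a chloramphenicol acetyltransferase gene with its promoter. This explains the chloramphenicol plus Zeocin selection and the use of the ccdB-tolerant strain DB3.1 for the empty vector. In FX cloning, an incoming open reading frame replaces this cassette, so that in ordinary ccdB-sensitive E. coli only recombinant plasmids survive. The attR1 site, lac UV5 promoter and the short SV40 NLS hits in this region appear to be remnants of the cassette's source or incidental matches rather than functional parts of the design.

According to the catalogue, the inserted protein gains a C-terminal 3C (PreScission) protease cleavage site followed by a 10x His tag. The feature table does not annotate these directly, but a short His-tag-like match lies just upstream of the AOX1 terminator. The vector suits methanol-induced production of proteins in Pichia, with affinity purification and tag removal, for high-throughput structural biology work.
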