Addgene plasmid #49022: pICXC3H
Purpose: (Empty Backbone) FX cloning Pichia pastoris expression vector with AOX1 promoter and C-terminal 3C protease cleavage site and 10x His tag
Depositing lab: Raimund Dutzler & Eric Geertsma. Depositing organization: University of Zurich. Publication: A versatile and efficient high-throughput cloning tool for structural biology. Geertsma ER, Dutzler R. Biochemistry. 2011 Apr 19;50(15):3272-8. Epub 2011 Mar 25. 10.1021/bi200178z PubMed 21410291.
Backbone
  Vector backbone: pPICZ
  Backbone manufacturer: Invitrogen
  Backbone size (bp): 5050
  Modifications to backbone: modified for compatibility with FX cloning and added tags/fusion proteins
  Vector type: Yeast Expression
  Promoter: AOX1
  Selectable markers: Zeocin
  Tag / fusion protein: 3C protease site (PreScission site) (C terminal on backbone); decaHis (10x His) (C terminal on backbone)
Growth in bacteria
  Bacterial resistance: Chloramphenicol and Bleocin (Zeocin), 25 & 50 μg/mL
  Growth temperature: 37°C
  Growth strain: DB3.1
  Copy number: Low Copy
Gene/Insert
  Cloning method: Unknown
  Sequencing primers: 5′ AOX1-fwd (5'-GACTGGTTCCAATTGACAAGC-3'); 3′ AOX1-rev (5'-GCAAATGGCATTCTGACATCC-3')
Terms and licenses: Academic/Nonprofit Terms; Industry Terms: Not Available to Industry
Depositor comments: Constructed by Dr. Stephan Schenck, Dutzler lab, Dept of Biochemistry, University of Zurich, Switzerland.
How to cite: pICXC3H was a gift from Raimund Dutzler & Eric Geertsma (Addgene plasmid # 49022 ; http://n2t.net/addgene:49022 ; RRID:Addgene_49022)
