>Addgene plasmid #49022 | pICXC3H | addgene partial sequence | sequence record 73288 | CAT-R 5'-GCAACTGACTGAAATGCCTC-3'
ATCAACGGTGGTATATCCAGTGATTTTTTTCTCCATTTTAGCTTCCTTAGCTCCTGAAAATCTCGACGGA
TCCTAACTCAAAATCCACACATTATACGAGCCGGAAGCATAAAGTGTAAAGCCTGGGGTGCCTAATGCGG
CCGCCATAGTGACTGGATATGTTGTGTTTTACAGTATTATGTAGTCTGTTTTTTATGCAAAATCTAATTT
AATATATTGATATTTATATCATTTTACGTTTCTCGTTCAGCTTTTTTGTACAAACTTGTGATATCGAATT
CGCTAGCTACCTTTCTCTTCTTTTTTGGATCTACCTTTCTCTTCTTTTTTGGGGATCCACTAGTTCAGCT
CTTCTGCATTAGAAGTTTTGTTTCAAGGTCCACACCATCATCATCACCATCATCATCATCATTAATAATC
TAGAACAAAAACTCATCTCAGAAGAGGATCTGAATAGCGCCGTCGACCATCATCATCATCATCATTGAGT
TTGTAGCCTTAGACATGACTGTTCCTCAGTTCAAGTTGGGCACTTACGAGAAGACCGGTCTTGCTAGATT
CTAATCAAGAGGATGTCAGAATGCCATTTGCCTGAGAGATGCAGGCTTCATTTTTGATACTTTTTTATTT
GTAACCTATATAGTATAGGATTTTTTTTGTCATTTTGTTTCTTCTCGTACGAGCTTGCTCCTGATCAGCC
TATCTCGCAGCTGATGAATATCTTGTGGTAGGGGTTTGGGAAAATCATTCGAGTTTGATGTTTTTCTTGG
TATTTCCCACTCCTCTTCAGAGTACAGAAGATTAAGTGAGACCTTCGTTTGTGCGGATCCCCCACACACC
ATAGCTTCAAA
