>Addgene plasmid #49022 | pICXC3H | addgene partial sequence | sequence record 73377 | ccdb-fwd 5'-GCATGATGACCACCGATATG-3'
ATCTCAGCCACCGCGAAAATGACATCAAAAACGCCATTAACCTGATGTTCTGGGGAATATAAATGTCAGG
CTCCCTTATACACAGCCAGTCTGCAGGTCGCTCTTCAACTCATGGTTAAGGTACCGATCCGAGACGGCCG
GCTGGGCCACGTGAATTCCTCGTTTCGAATAATTAGTTGTTTTTTGATCTTCTCAAGTTGTCGTTAAAAG
TCGTTAAAATCAAAAGCTTGTCAATTGGAACCAGTCGCAATTATGAAAGTAAGCTAATAATGATGATAAA
AAAAAAGGTTTAAGACAGGGCAGCTTCCTTCTGTTTATATATTGCTGTCAAGTAGGGGTTAGAACAGTTA
AATTTTGATCATGAACGTTAGGCTATCAGCAGTATTCCCACCAGAATCTTGGAAGCATACAATGTGGAGA
CAATGCATAATCATCCAAAAAGCGGGTGTTTCCCCATTTGCGTTTCGGCACAGGTGCACCGGGGTTCAGA
AGCGATAGAGAGACTGCGCTAAGCATTAATGAGATTATTTTTGAGCATTCGTCAATCAATACCAAACAAG
ACAAACGGTATGCCGACTTTTGGAAGTTTCTTTTTGACCAACTGGCCGTTAGCATTTCAACGAACCAAAC
TTAGTTCATCTTGGATGAGATCACGCTTTTGTCATATTAGGTTCCAAGACAGCGTTTAAACTGTCAGTTT
TGGGCCATTTGGGGAACATGAAACTATTTGACCCCACACTCAGAAAGCCCTCATCTGGAGTGATGTTCGG
GTGTAATGCGGAGCTTGTTGCATTCGGAAATAAACAAACATGAACCTCGCCAGGGGGGCCAGGATAGACA
GGCTAATAAAGTCATGGTGTTAGTAGCCTAATAGAAGGAATTGGAA
