>Addgene plasmid #49022 | pICXC3H | addgene partial sequence | sequence record 79597 | 3_AOX1
AGTGCCCAACTTGAACTGAGGAACAGTCATGTCTAAGGCTACAAACTCAATGATGATGATGATGATGGTC
GACGGCGCTATTCAGATCCTCTTCTGAGATGAGTTTTTGTTCTAGATTATTAATGATGATGATGATGGTG
ATGATGATGGTGTGGACCTTGAAACAAAACTTCTAATGCAGAAGAGCTGAACTAGTGGATCCCCAAAAAA
GAAGAGAAAGGTAGATCCAAAAAAGAAGAGAAAGGTAGCTAGCGAATTCGATATCACAAGTTTGTACAAA
AAAGCTGAACGAGAAACGTAAAATGATATAAATATCAATATATTAAATTAGATTTTGCATAAAAAACAGA
CTACATAATACTGTAAAACACAACATATCCAGTCACTATGGCGGCCGCATTAGGCACCCCAGGCTTTACA
CTTTATGCTTCCGGCTCGTATAATGTGTGGATTTTGAGTTAGGATCCGTCGAGATTTTCAGGAGCTAAGG
AAGCTAAAATGGAGAAAAAAATCACTGGATATACCACCGTTGATATATCCCAATGGCATCGTAAAGAACA
TTTTGAGGCATTTCAGTCAGTTGCTCAATGTACCTATAACCAGACCGTTCAGCTGGATATTACGGCCTTT
TTAAAGACCGTAAAGAAAAATAAGCACAAGTTTTATCCGGCCTTTATTCACATTCTTGCCCGCCTGATGA
ATGCTCATCCGGAATTCCGTATGGCAATGAAAGACGGTGAGCTGGTGATATGGGATAGTGTTCACCCTTG
TTACACCGTTTTCCATGAGCAAACTGAAACGTTTTCATCGCTCTGGAGTGAATACCACGACGATTTCCGG
CAGTTTCTACACATATATTCGCAAGATGTGGCGTG
